>Addgene plasmid #241387 | Bxb1-GT-CAG-mStayGold | addgene full sequence | sequence record 485700 | Addgene NGS Result
AGCGCCCAATACGCAAACCGCCTCTCCCCGCGCGTTGGCCGATTCATTAATGCAGCTGGCACGACAGGTT
TCCCGACTGGAAAGCGGGCAGTGAGCGCAACGCAATTAATGTGAGTTAGCTCACTCATTAGGCACCCCAG
GCTTTACACTTTATGCTTCCGGCTCGTATGTTGTGTGGAATTGTGAGCGGATAACAATTTCACACAGGAA
ACAGCTATGACCATGATTACGCCAAGCTTAATTCCCTCCCCAGCAGGCAGAAGTATGCAAAGCATGCATC
TCAATTAGTCAGCAACCATAGTCCCGCCCCTAACTCCGCCCATCCCGCCCCTAACTCCGCCCAGTTCCGC
CCATTCTCCGCCCCATGGCTGACTAATTTTTTTTATTTATGCAGAGGCCGAGGCCGCCTCGGCCTCTGAG
CTATTCCAGAAGTAGTGAGGAGGCTTTTTTGGAGGCCTAGGCTTTTGCAAAAAGCTTTGCAAAGATGGAT
AAAGTTTTAAACAGAGAGGAATCTTTGCAGCTAATGGACCTTCTAGGTCTTGAAAGGAGTGGGAATTGGC
TCCGGTGCCCGTCAGTGGGCAGAGCGCACATCGCCCACAGTCCCCGAGAAGTTGGGGGGAGGGGTCGGCA
ATTGAACCGGTGCCTAGAGAAGGTGGCGCGGGGTAAACTGGGAAAGTGATGTCGTGTACTGGCTCCGCCT
TTTTCCCGAGGGTGGGGGAGAACCGTATATAAGTGCAGTAGTCGCCGTGAACGTTCTTTTTCGCAACGGG
TTTGCCGCCAGAACACAGGTAAGTGCCGTGTGTGGTTCCCGCGGGCCTGGCCTCTTTACGGGTTATGGCC
CTTGCGTGCCTTGAATTACTTCCACCTGGCTGCAGTACGTGATTCTTGATCCCGAGCTTCGGGTTGGAAG
TGGGTGGGAGAGTTCGAGGCCTTGCGCTTAAGGAGCCCCTTCGCCTCGTGCTTGAGTTGAGGCCTGGCCT
GGGCGCTGGGGCCGCCGCGTGCGAATCTGGTGGCACCTTCGCGCCTGTCTCGCTGCTTTCGATAAGTCTC
TAGCCATTTAAAATTTTTGATGACCTGCTGCGACGCTTTTTTTCTGGCAAGATAGTCTTGTAAATGCGGG
CCAAGATCTGCACACTGGTATTTCGGTTTTTGGGGCCGCGGGCGGCGACGGGGCCCGTGCGTCCCAGCGC
ACATGTTCGGCGAGGCGGGGCCTGCGAGCGCGGCCACCGAGAATCGGACGGGGGTAGTCTCAAGCTGGCC
GGCCTGCTCTGGTGCCTGGCCTCGCGCCGCCGTGTATCGCCCCGCCCTGGGCGGCAAGGCTGGCCCGGTC
GGCACCAGTTGCGTGAGCGGAAAGATGGCCGCTTCCCGGCCCTGCTGCAGGGAGCTCAAAATGGAGGACG
CGGCGCTCGGGAGAGCGGGCGGGTGAGTCACCCACACAAAGGAAAAGGGCCTTTCCGTCCTCAGCCGTCG
CTTCATGTGACTCCACGGAGTACCGGGCGCCGTCCAGGCACCTCGATTAGTTCTCGAGCTTTTGGAGTAC
GTCGTCTTTAGGTTGGGGGGAGGGGTTTTATGCGATGGAGTTTCCCCACACTGAGTGGGTGGAGACTGAA
GTTAGGCCAGCTTGGCACTTGATGTAATTCTCCTTGGAATTTGCCCTTTTTGAGTTTGGATCTTGGTTCA
TTCTCAAGCCTCAGACAGTGGTTCAAAGTTTTTTTCTTCCATTTCAGGTGTCGTGAGGAATTCGCCACCA
TGGCCGGCTTGTCGACGACGGCGGTCTCCGTCGTCAGGATCATCCGGATCCATAACTTCGTATAGCATAC
ATTATACGAAGTTATCATGATATTCGGCAAGCAGGCATCGACTAGTTAATTAAGTACTTACTACTAGTTA
TTAATAGTAATCAATTACGGGGTCATTAGTTCATAGCCCATATATGGAGTTCCGCGTTACATAACTTACG
GTAAATGGCCCGCCTGGCTGACCGCCCAACGACCCCCGCCCATTGACGTCAATAATGACGTATGTTCCCA
TAGTAACGCCAATAGGGACTTTCCATTGACGTCAATGGGTGGAGTATTTACGGTAAACTGCCCACTTGGC
AGTACATCAAGTGTATCATATGCCAAGTACGCCCCCTATTGACGTCAATGACGGTAAATGGCCCGCCTGG
CATTATGCCCAGTACATGACCTTATGGGACTTTCCTACTTGGCAGTACATCTACGTATTAGTCATCGCTA
TTACCATGGTCGAGGTGAGCCCCACGTTCTGCTTCACTCTCCCCATCTCCCCCCCCTCCCCCCCCCCAAT
TTTTTTTTTTTTTTTTTTTTTATTTTTTTGGGGAGGGGGGGGGGGGGGGGGGGGGGGGGGCGCGCGCCAG
GCGGGGCGGGGCGGGGCGAGGGGCGGGGCGGGGCGAGGCGGAGAGGTGCGGCGGCAGCCAATCAGAGCGG
CGCGCTCCGAAAGTTTCCTTTTATGGCGAGGCGGCGGCGGCGGCGGCCCTATAAAAAGCGAAGCGCGCGG
CGGGCGGGAGTCGCTGCGCGCTGCCTTCGCCCCGTGCCCCGCTCCGCCGCCGCCTCGCGCCGCCCGCCCC
GGCTCTGACTGACCGCGTTACTCCCACAGGTGAGCGGGCGGGACGGCCCTTCTCCTCCGGGCTGTAATTA
GCGCTTGGTTTAATGACGGCTTGTTTCTTTTCTGTGGCTGCGTGAAAGCCTTGAGGGGCTCCGGGAGGGC
CCTTTGTGCGGGGGGAGCGGCTCGGGGGGTGCGTGCGTGTGTGTGTGCGTGGGGAGCGCCGCGTGCGGCT
CCGCGCTGCCCGGCGGCTGTGAGCGCTGCGGGCGCGGCGCGGGGCTTTGTGCGCTCCGCAGTGTGCGCGA
GGGGAGCGCGGCCGGGGGCGGTGCCCCGCGGTGCGGGGGGGGCTGCGAGGGGAACAAAGGCTGCGTGCGG
GGTGTGTGCGTGGGGGGGTGAGCAGGGGGTGTGGGCGCGTCGGTCGGGCTGCAACCCCCCCTGCACCCCC
CTCCCCGAGTTGCTGAGCACGGCCCGGCTTCGGGTGCGGGGCTCCGTACGGGGCGTGGCGCGGGGCTCGC
CGTGCCGGGCGGGGGGTGGCGGCAGGTGGGGGTGCCGGGCGGGGCGGGGCCGCCTCGGGCCGGGGAGGGC
TCGGGGGAGGGGCGCGGCGGCCCCCGGAGCGCCGGCGGCTGTCGAGGCGCGGCGAGCCGCAGCCATTGCC
TTTTATGGTAATCGTGCGAGAGGGCGCAGGGACTTCCTTTGTCCCAAATCTGTGCGGAGCCGAAATCTGG
GAGGCGCCGCCGCACCCCCTCTAGCGGGCGCGGGGCGAAGCGGTGCGGCGCCGGCAGGAAGGAAATGGGC
GGGGAGGGCCTTCGTGCGTCGCCGCGCCGCCGTCCCCTTCTCCCTCTCCAGCCTCGGGGCTGTCCGCGGG
GGGACGGCTGCCTTCGGGGGGGACGGGGCAGGGCGGGGTTCGGCTTCTGGCGTGTGACCGGCGGCTCTAG
AGCCTCTGCTAACCATGTTCATGCCTTCTTCTTTTTCCTACAGCTCCTGGGCAACGTGCTGGTTATTGTG
CTGTCTCATCATTTTGGCAAAAATGGCCACCATGCCACCATGATGCGGGGTTCTGATCCGATGGTGTCTA
CAGGCGAGGAGCTGTTTACCGGCGTGGTGCCCTTCAAGTTCCAGCTGAAGGGCACCATCAACGGCAAGAG
CTTCACCGTGGAAGGCGAGGGCGAGGGCAATAGCCACGAGGGCAGCCACAAAGGCAAGTACGTGTGCACC
AGCGGCAAACTGCCAATGTCTTGGGCCGCCCTGGGAACTAGCTTCGGCTATGGCATGAAGTACTACACCA
AGTACCCCAGCGGCCTGAAGAACTGGTTCCACGAGGTGATGCCCGAGGGCTTCACCTACGACAGACACAT
CCAGTACAAGGGCGACGGCAGCATCCACGCCAAGCACCAGCACTTCATGAAGAACGGCACCTACCACAAC
ATCGTGGAGTTCACCGGCCAGGACTTCAAGGAGAACAGCCCCGTGCTGACCAGCGACATGGACGTGAGCC
TGCCCAACGAGGTGCAGCACATCCCCATAGATGACGGCGTGGAGTGCACAGTGACCCTGCAGTACCCTCT
GCTGAGCGACGAGAGCAAGTGCGTGGAGGCCTACCAGAACACCATCATCAAGCCCCTGCACAATCAGCCA
GCCCCCGATGTGCCATTCCACTGGATCAGAAAGCAGTACACCCAGAGCAAGGACGACACCGAGGAGAGGG
ACCACATCATCCAGAGCGAGACACTGGAGGCCCACCTGTAAAATCAACCTCTGGATTCAAAATTTGTGAA
AGATTGACTGGTATTCTTAACTATGTTGCTCCTTTTACGCTATGTGGATACGCTGCTTTAATGCCTTTGT
ATCATGCTATTGCTTCCCGTATGGCTTTCATTTTCTCCTCCTTGTATAAATCCTGGTTGCTGTCTCTTTA
TGAGGAGTTGTGGCCCGTTGTCAGGCAACGTGGCGTGGTGTGCACTGTGTTTGCTGACGCAACCCCCACT
GGTTGGGGCATTGCCACCACCTGTCAGCTCCTTTCCGGGACTTTCGCTTTCCCCCTCCCTATTGCCACGG
CGGAACTCATCGCCGCCTGCCTTGCCCGCTGCTGGACAGGGGCTCGGCTGTTGGGCACTGACAATTCCGT
GGTGTTGTCGGGGAAGCTGACGTCCTTTCCATGGCTGCTCGCCTGTGTTGCCACCTGGATTCTGCGCGGG
ACGTCCTTCTGCTACGTCCCTTCGGCCCTCAATCCAGCGGACCTTCCTTCCCGCGGCCTGCTGCCGGCTC
TGCGGCCTCTTCCGCGTCTTCGCCTTCGCCCTCAGACGAGTCGGATCTCCCTTTGGGCCGCCTCCCCGCC
CTTTGGGCCGCCTCCCCGCGCTAGTGCTGGGGATGCGTAACAACGTTGCACCTGTGCCTTCTAGTTGCCA
GCCATCTGTTGTTTGCCCCTCCCCCGTGCCTTCCTTGACCCTGGAAGGTGCCACTCCCACTGTCCTTTCC
TAATAAAATGAGGAAATTGCATCGCATTGTCTGAGTAGGTGTCATTCTATTCTGGGGGGTGGGGTGGGGC
AGGACAGCAAGGGGGAGGATTGGGAAGACAATAGCAGGCATGCTGGGGATGCGGTGGGCTCTATGGCGCT
CGCTCGCTGCAAGAACTCTTCCTCACGATAACTTCGTATAGGAGACTTTATACGAAGTTAAGCGCTCACT
GGCCGTCGTTTTACAACGTCGTGACTGGGAAAACCCTGGCGTTACCCAACTTAATCGCCTTGCAGCACAT
CCCCCTTTCGCCAGCTGGCGTAATAGCGAAGAGGCCCGCACCGATCGCCCTTCCCAACAGTTGCGCAGCC
TGAATGGCGAATGGCGCCTGATGCGGTATTTTCTCCTTACGCATCTGTGCGGTATTTCACACCGCATA
[95 nt withheld, positions 5459-5553]
T
[46 nt withheld, positions 5555-5600]
C
[141 nt withheld, positions 5602-5742]
CCTTTGACGTTGGAGTCCACGTTCTTT
[37 nt withheld, positions 5770-5806]
ACTCTATCTCGGGCTATTCTTTTGATTTATAAGGGATTTTGCCGATTTCGGTCTATTGGTTAAAAAATGA
GCTGATTTAACAAAAATTTAACGCGAATTTTAACAAAATATTAACGTTTACAATTTTATGGTGCACTCTC
AGTACAATCTGCTCTGATGCCGCATAGTTAAGCCAGCCCCGACACCCGCCAACACCCGCTGACGCGCCCT
GACGGGCTTGTCTGCTCCCGGCATCCGCTTACAGACAAGCTGTGACCGTCTCCGGGAGCTGCATGTGTCA
GAGGTTTTCACCGTCATCACCGAAACGCGCGAGACGAAAGGGCCTCGTGATACGCCTATTTTTATAGGTT
AATGTCATGATAATAATGGTTTCTTAGACGTCAGGTGGCACTTTTCGGGGAAATGTGCGCGGAACCCCTA
TTTGTTTATTTTTCTAAATACATTCAAATATGTATCCGCTCATGAGACAATAACCCTGATAAATGCTTCA
ATAATATTGAAAAAGGAAGAGTATGAGTATTCAACATTTCCGTGTCGCCCTTATTCCCTTTTTTGCGGCA
TTTTGCCTTCCTGTTTTTGCTCACCCAGAAACGCTGGTGAAAGTAAAAGATGCTGAAGATCAGTTGGGTG
CACGAGTGGGTTACATCGAACTGGATCTCAACAGCGGTAAGATCCTTGAGAGTTTTCGCCCCGAAGAACG
TTTTCCAATGATGAGCACTTTTAAAGTTCTGCTATGTGGCGCGGTATTATCCCGTATTGACGCCGGGCAA
GAGCAACTCGGTCGCCGCATACACTATTCTCAGAATGACTTGGTTGAGTACTCACCAGTCACAGAAAAGC
ATCTTACGGATGGCATGACAGTAAGAGAATTATGCAGTGCTGCCATAACCATGAGTGATAACACTGCGGC
CAACTTACTTCTGACAACGATCGGAGGACCGAAGGAGCTAACCGCTTTTTTGCACAACATGGGGGATCAT
GTAACTCGCCTTGATCGTTGGGAACCGGAGCTGAATGAAGCCATACCAAACGACGAGCGTGACACCACGA
TGCCTGTAGCAATGGCAACAACGTTGCGCAAACTATTAACTGGCGAACTACTTACTCTAGCTTCCCGGCA
ACAATTAATAGACTGGATGGAGGCGGATAAAGTTGCAGGACCACTTCTGCGCTCGGCCCTTCCGGCTGGC
TGGTTTATTGCTGATAAATCTGGAGCCGGTGAGCGTGGGTCTCGCGGTATCATTGCAGCACTGGGGCCAG
ATGGTAAGCCCTCCCGTATCGTAGTTATCTACACGACGGGGAGTCAGGCAACTATGGATGAACGAAATAG
ACAGATCGCTGAGATAGGTGCCTCACTGATTAAGCATTGGTAACTGTCAGACCAAGTTTACTCATATATA
CTTTAGATTGATTTAAAACTTCATTTTTAATTTAAAAGGATCTAGGTGAAGATCCTTTTTGATAATCTCA
TGACCAAAATCCCTTAACGTGAGTTTTCGTTCCACTGAGCGTCAGACCCCGTAGAAAAGATCAAAGGATC
TTCTTGAGATCCTTTTTTTCTGCGCGTAATCTGCTGCTTGCAAACAAAAAAACCACCGCTACCAGCGGTG
GTTTGTTTGCCGGATCAAGAGCTACCAACTCTTTTTCCGAAGGTAACTGGCTTCAGCAGAGCGCAGATAC
CAAATACTGTTCTTCTAGTGTAGCCGTAGTTAGGCCACCACTTCAAGAACTCTGTAGCACCGCCTACATA
CCTCGCTCTGCTAATCCTGTTACCAGTGGCTGCTGCCAGTGGCGATAAGTCGTGTCTTACCGGGTTGGAC
TCAAGACGATAGTTACCGGATAAGGCGCAGCGGTCGGGCTGAACGGGGGGTTCGTGCACACAGCCCAGCT
TGGAGCGAACGACCTACACCGAACTGAGATACCTACAGCGTGAGCTATGAGAAAGCGCCACGCTTCCCGA
AGGGAGAAAGGCGGACAGGTATCCGGTAAGCGGCAGGGTCGGAACAGGAGAGCGCACGAGGGAGCTTCCA
GGGGGAAACGCCTGGTATCTTTATAGTCCTGTCGGGTTTCGCCACCTCTGACTTGAGCGTCGATTTTTGT
GATGCTCGTCAGGGGGGCGGAGCCTATGGAAAAACGCCAGCAACGCGGCCTTTTTACGGTTCCTGGCCTT
TTGCTGGCCTTTTGCTCACATGTTCTTTCCTGCGTTATCCCCTGATTCTGTGGATAACCGTATTACCGCC
TTTGAGTGAGCTGATACCGCTCGCCGCAGCCGAACGACCGAGCGCAGCGAGTCAGTGAGCGAGGAAGCGG
AAG
Features (pLannotate 1.2.2; 24 found; start..end, strand, type, name):
      2..94      +  CDS            lacI (fragment): lac repressor; lacI; The lac repressor binds to the lac operator to inhibit transcription in E. coli. This inhibition can be relieved by adding lactose or isopropyl-β-D-thiogalactopyranoside (IPTG).
    107..128     +  protein_bind   CAP binding site: CAP binding activates transcription in the presence of cAMP. E. coli catabolite activator protein
    143..173     +  promoter       lac promoter: promoter for the E. coli lac operon
    181..197     +  protein_bind   lac operator: The lac repressor binds to the lac operator to inhibit transcription in E. coli. This inhibition can be relieved by adding lactose or isopropyl-β-D-thiogalactopyranoside (IPTG). lac repressor encoded by lacI
    253..463     +  promoter       SV40 promoter: SV40 early promoter
    485..551     +  CDS            small t antigen (fragment): SV40 (simian virus 40) small t antigen
    558..1736    +  promoter       EF-1α promoter: strong constitutive promoter for human elongation factor EF-1α
   1802..1835    +  protein_bind   loxP: Cre-mediated recombination occurs in the 8-bp core sequence (GCATACAT). Cre recombinase
   1836..1860    -  CDS            NeoR/KanR (fragment): aminoglycoside phosphotransferase confers resistance to neomycin, kanamycin, and G418 (Geneticin®)
   1945..2248    +  enhancer       CMV enhancer: human cytomegalovirus immediate early enhancer
   2250..2526    +  promoter       chicken β-actin promoter: No description available
   2527..3543    +  intron         chimeric intron: chimera between introns from chicken β-actin and rabbit β-globin
   4312..4899    +  misc_feature   WPRE: woodchuck hepatitis virus posttranscriptional regulatory element
   4952..5176    +  polyA_signal   bGH poly(A) signal: bovine growth hormone polyadenylation signal
   5186..5207    +  CDS            PuroR (fragment): puromycin N-acetyltransferase; pac from Streptomyces; confers resistance to puromycin
   5208..5240    +  protein_bind   lox2272: Cre-mediated recombination occurs in the 8-bp core sequence (GGATACTT). lox2272 sites are compatible with each other, but incompatible with loxP or loxN sites (Lee and Saito, 1988). Cre recombinase
   5246..5401    +  CDS            lacZα (fragment): LacZα fragment of β-galactosidase; lacZ fragment
   5407..5458    -  misc_feature   bom (fragment): basis of mobility region from pBR322
   5477..5932    +  rep_origin     f1 ori (sequence partly withheld): f1 bacteriophage origin of replication; arrow indicates direction of (+) strand synthesis
   5933..5982    -  misc_feature   bom (fragment): basis of mobility region from pBR322
   6084..6119    -  CDS            rop (fragment): Rop protein, which maintains plasmids at low copy number; rop
   6214..6318    +  promoter       AmpR promoter: bla
   6319..7179    +  CDS            AmpR: β-lactamase; bla; confers resistance to ampicillin, carbenicillin, and related antibiotics
   7350..7938    +  rep_origin     ori: high-copy-number ColE1/pMB1/pBR322/pUC origin of replication
