[The description below was written by a language model from this plasmid's Addgene catalogue record and pLannotate feature annotations shown in this document.]
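Description:
Bxb1-GT-CAG-mStayGold is a mammalian expression donor plasmid of about 8.1 kb on a pBR322/pUC-type backbone. It is designed for Bxb1 serine integrase-mediated, site-specific integration of a payload into a pre-installed genomic landing pad. "GT" presumably denotes the central dinucleotide variant of the Bxb1 attachment site. The automated annotation does not label an att site, so its position is not documented in the feature table. In bacteria the plasmid is maintained at high copy through the ColE1/pUC origin and selected with ampicillin via the AmpR (β-lactamase) cassette. An f1 origin and remnants of lac, bom and rop sequences are backbone carry-over.

The payload is a constitutive transcription unit built on the CAG promoter, annotated as the CMV enhancer, chicken β-actin promoter and chimeric β-actin/β-globin intron. An unannotated interval follows, which presumably holds the synthetic mStayGold coding sequence for a green fluorescent protein. A WPRE then enhances transcript accumulation, and a bGH polyadenylation signal ends the unit. This unit sits between a loxP site and a lox2272 site. Upstream of loxP are an SV40 promoter segment and a full EF-1α promoter with no annotated downstream coding sequence. The EF-1α promoter may activate a promoterless selection marker in the landing pad after integration, but the record does not say so. Because the two lox sites are heterospecific, each could pair with a matching site in the landing pad, letting Cre remove auxiliary and backbone sequences and leave only the payload. This role is also inferred rather than recorded.

The associated work describes a platform for dual, single-copy integration of DNA payloads and gene circuits into human induced pluripotent stem cells. In that platform, this construct delivers a stable fluorescent reporter.
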