Addgene plasmid #241387: Bxb1-GT-CAG-mStayGold
Purpose: Bxb1-GT donor plasmid for integrating a transcription unit for constitutive expression of mStayGold with CAG promoter
Depositing lab: Richard Davis. Depositing organization: Leiden University Medical Center. Publication: STRAIGHT-IN Dual: a platform for dual, single-copy integrations of DNA payloads and gene circuits into human induced pluripotent stem cells. Blanch-Asensio A, Ploessl DS, Wang NB, Mummery CL, Galloway KE, Davis RP. bioRxiv [Preprint]. 2024 Oct 17:2024.10.17.616637. doi: 10.1101/2024.10.17.616637. PubMed 39464154.
Backbone
  Vector backbone: pBR322/pUC
  Backbone size w/o insert (bp): 4700
  Vector type: Mammalian Expression
Growth in bacteria
  Bacterial resistance: Ampicillin, 100 μg/mL
  Growth temperature: 37°C
  Growth strain: NEB Stable
  Copy number: High Copy
Gene/Insert
  Gene/Insert name: mStayGold
  Species: Synthetic
  Insert size (bp): 3300
  Promoter: CAG
  Cloning method: Gibson Cloning
Terms and licenses: Academic/Nonprofit Terms; Industry Terms: Not Available to Industry
How to cite: Bxb1-GT-CAG-mStayGold was a gift from Richard Davis (Addgene plasmid # 241387 ; http://n2t.net/addgene:241387 ; RRID:Addgene_241387)
